>Addgene plasmid #183575 | pKDR-EF1a.12 | addgene full sequence | sequence record 365377 | Addgene NGS Result
GGTCGACATTGATTATTGACTAGATCATCGCGTGAGGCTCCGGTGCCCGTCAGTGGGCAGAGCGCACATC
GCCCACAGTCCCCGAGAAGTTGGGGGGAGGGGTCGGCAATTGAAGCGGTGCCTAGAGAAGGTGGCGCGGG
GTAAACTGGGAAAGTGATGTCGTGTACTGGCTCCGCCTTTTTCCCGAGGGTGGGGGAGAACCGTATATAA
GTGCAGTAGTCGCCGTGAACGTTCTTTTTCGCAACGGGTTTGCCGCCAGAACACAGGTAAGTGCCGTGTG
TGGTTCCCGCGGGCCTGGCCTCTTTACGGGTTATGGCCCTTGCGTGCCTTGAATTACTTCCACGCCCCTG
GCTGCAGTACGTGATTCTTGATCCCGAGCTTCGGGTTGGAAGTGGGTGGGAGAGTTCGAGGCCTTGCGCT
TAAGGAGCCCCTTCGCCTCGTGCTTGAGTTGAGGCCTGGCCTGGGCGCTGGGGCCGCCGCGTGCGAATCT
GGTGGCACCTTCGCGCCTGTCTCGCTGCTTTCGATAAGTCTCTAGCCATTTAAAATTTTTGATGACCTGC
TGCGACGCTTTTTTTCTGGCAAGATAGTCTTGTAAATGCGGGCCAAGATCTGCACACTGGTATTTCGGTT
TTTGGGGCCGCGGGCGGCGACGGGGCCCGTGCGTCCCAGCGCACATGTTCGGCGAGGCGGGGCCTGCGAG
CGCGGCCACCGAGAATCGGACGGGGGTAGTCTCAAGCTGGCCGGCCTGCTCTGGTGCCTGGCCTCGCGCC
GCCGTGTATCGCCCCGCCCTGGGCGGCAAGGCTGGCCCGGTCGGCACCAGTTGCGTGAGCGGAAAGATGG
CCGCTTCCCGGCCCTGCTGCAGGGAGCTCAAAATGGAGGACGCGGCGCTCGGGAGAGCGGGCGGGTGAGT
CACCCACACAAAGGAAAAGGGCCTTTCCGTCCTCAGCCGTCGCTTCATGTGACTCCACGGAGTACCGGGC
GCCGTCCAGGCACCTCGATTAGTTCTGCAGCTTTTGGAGTACGTCGTCTTTAGGTTGGGGGGAGGGGTTT
TATGCGATGGAGTTTCCCCACACTGAGTGGGTGGAGACTGAAGTTAGGCCAGCTTGGCACTTGATGTAAT
TCTCCTTGGAATTTGCCCTTTTTGAGTTTGGATCTTGGTTCATTCTCAAGCCTCAGACAGTGGTTCAAAG
TTTTTTTCTTCCATTTCAGGTGTCGTGAGGACCGGTCGGCCGCGGTGCGGTATACTCCGCACCGCGGCCG
CCACCATGGTGAGCAAGGGCGAGGAGCTGTTCACCGGGGTGGTGCCCATCCTGGTCGAGCTGGACGGCGA
CGTAAACGGCCACAAGTTCAGCGTCCGCGGCGAGGGCGAGGGCGATGCCACCAACGGCAAGCTGACCCTG
AAGTTCATCTGCACCACCGGCAAGCTGCCCGTGCCCTGGCCCACCCTCGTGACCACCTTCGGCTACGGCG
TGGCCTGCTTCAGCCGCTACCCCGACCACATGAAGCAGCACGACTTCTTCAAGTCCGCCATGCCCGAAGG
CTACGTCCAGGAGCGCACCATCTCTTTCAAGGACGACGGTACCTACAAGACCCGCGCCGAGGTGAAGTTC
GAGGGCGACACCCTGGTGAACCGCATCGAGCTGAAGGGCATCGACTTCAAGGAGGACGGCAACATCCTGG
GGCACAAGCTGGAGTACAACTTCAACAGCCACTACGTCTATATCACGGCCGACAAGCAGAAGAACTGCAT
CAAGGCTAACTTCAAGATCCGCCACAACGTTGAGGACGGCAGCGTGCAGCTCGCCGACCACTACCAGCAG
AACACCCCCATCGGCGACGGCCCCGTGCTGCTGCCCGACAACCACTACCTGAGCCATCAGTCCAAGCTGA
GCAAAGACCCCAACGAGAAGCGCGATCACATGGTCCTGCTGGAGTTCGTGACCGCCGCCGGGATTACACA
TGGCATGGACGAGCTGTACAAGTAGCCTGCAGGGTCACCTAAATAATTCCGCCCCCCCCTCTCCCTCCCC
CCCCCCTAACGTTACTGGCCGAAGCCGCTTGGAATAAGGCCGGTGTGCGTTTGTCTATATGTTATTTTCC
ACCATATTGCCGTCTTTTGGCAATGTGAGGGCCCGGAAACCTGGCCCTGTCTTCTTGACGAGCATTCCTA
GGGGTCTTTCCCCTCTCGCCAAAGGAATGCAAGGTCTGTTGAATGTCGTGAAGGAAGCAGTTCCTCTGGA
AGCTTCTTGAAGACAAACAACGTCTGTAGCGACCCTTTGCAGGCAGCGGAACCCCCCACCTGGCGACAGG
TGCCTCTGCGGCCAAAAGCCACGTGTATAAGATACACCTGCAAAGGCGGCACAACCCCAGTGCCACGTTG
TGAGTTGGATAGTTGTGGAAAGAGTCAAATGGCTCTCCTCAAGCGTATTCAACAAGGGGCTGAAGGATGC
CCAGAAGGTACCCCATTGTATGGGATCTGATCTGGGGCCTCGGTGCACATGCTTTACATGTGTTTAGTCG
AGGTTAAAAAAACGTCTAGGCCCCCCGAACCACGGGGACGTGGTTTTCCTTTGAAAAACACGATGATAAT
ATGGCCACAACCATGGGCTGCACCGTGAGCGCCGAGGACAAGGCGGCGGCCGAGCGCGGCTCTGGTTCCG
GCACTAGTGTGAGTAAAGGAGAGGCCGTTATAAAAGAGTTCATGCGGTTCAAGGTACACATGGAGGGATC
AATGAACGGACACGAGTTCGAAATCGAAGGGGAAGGAGAGGGCAGGCCCTATGAGGGTACTCAGACCGCC
AAACTCAAAGTGACAAAGGGAGGCCCTTTGCCTTTCTCTTGGGACATCTTGTCACCACAATTTATGTATG
GCTCCCGAGCATTTATAAAACACCCAGCAGACATACCCGATTACTACAAGCAGTCTTTCCCAGAAGGTTT
TAAATGGGAAAGGGTCATGAACTTTGAGGATGGTGGTGCTGTGACGGTGACGCAGGATACTTCTTTGGAG
GACGGAACACTCATCTACAAGGTAAAGCTCAGGGGCACGAACTTCCCGCCGGACGGACCAGTCATGCAGA
AAAAGACTATGGGATGGGAGGCTTCCACCGAACGGTTGTATCCCGAGGACGGTGTTTTGAAGGGAGATAT
AAAAATGGCTCTTCGGCTGAAAGATGGAGGCAGATACTTGGCAGATTTTAAGACCACGTATAAGGCAAAA
AAACCAGTGCAAATGCCGGGAGCATATAACGTTGACCGCAAACTGGACATCACCTCACATAACGAGGATT
ATACAGTAGTAGAACAGTACGAAAGAAGCGAAGGGAGGCACAGCACCGGGGGTATGGATGAGCTGTATAA
GTGATAGGCATGCTGTTTGAATGAGGCTTCAGTACTTTACAGAATCGTTGCCTGCACATCTTGGAAACAC
TTGCTGGGATTACTTCGACTTCTTAACCCAACAGAAGGCTCGAGAAGGTATATTGCTGTTGACAGTGAGC
GCACTCTTTCTAGGAGGTTGTGATAGTGAAGCCACAGATGTATCACAACCTCCTAGAAAGAGTATGCCTA
CTGCCTCGGACTTCAAGGGGCTAGAATTCGAGCAATTATCTTGTTTACTAAAACTGAATACCTTGCTATC
TCTTTGATACATTTTTACAAAGCTGAATTAAAATGGTATAAATTAAATCACTTTTTTCAATTGACGCGTG
ATCTAATTCTACCGGGTAGGGGAGGCGCTTTTCCCAAGGCAGTCTGGAGCATGGCCGCACTCCTCAGGTG
CAGGCTGCCTATCAGAAGGTGGTGGCTGGTGTGGCCAATGCCCTGGCTCACAAATACCACTGAGATCTTT
TTCCCTCTGCCAAAAATTATGGGGACATCATGAAGCCCCTTGAGCATCTGACTTCTGGCTAATAAAGGAA
ATTTATTTTCATTGCAATAGTGTGTTGGAATTTTTTGTGTCTCTCACTCGGAAGGACATATGGGAGGGCA
AATCATTTAAAACATCAGAATGAGTATTTGGTTTAGAGTTTGGCAACATATGCCCATATGCTGGCTGCCA
TGAACAAAGGTTGGCTATAAAGAGGTCATCAGTATATGAAACAGCCCCCTGCTGTCCATTCCTTATTCCA
TAGAAAAGCCTTGACTTGAGGTTAGATTTTTTTTATATTTTGTTTTGTGTTATTTTTTTCTTTAACATCC
CTAAAATTTTCCTTACATGTTTTACTAGCCAGATTTTTCCTCCTCTCCTGACTACTCCCAGTCATAGCTG
TCCCTCTTCTCTTATGGAGATCCCTCGACCTGCAGCCCAAGCTTGGCGTAATCATGGTCATAGCTGTTTC
CTGTGTGAAATTGTTATCCGCTCACAATTCCACACAACATACGAGCCGGAAGCATAAAGTGTAAAGCCTG
GGGTGCCTAATGAGTGAGCTAACTCACATTAATTGCGTTGCGCTCACTGCCCGCTTTCCAGTCGGGAAAC
CTGTCGTGCCAGCGGATCCGCATCTCAATTAGTCAGCAACCATAGTCCCGCCCCTAACTCCGCCCATCCC
GCCCCTAACTCCGCCCAGTTCCGCCCATTCTCCGCCCCATGGCTGACTAATTTTTTTTATTTATGCAGAG
GCCGAGGCCGCCTCGGCCTCTGAGCTATTCCAGAAGTAGTGAGGAGGCTTTTTTGGAGGCCTAGGCTTTT
GCAAAAAGCTAACTTGTTTATTGCAGCTTATAATGGTTACAAATAAAGCAATAGCATCACAAATTTCACA
AATAAAGCATTTTTTTCACTGCATTCTAGTTGTGGTTTGTCCAAACTCATCAATGTATCTTATCATGTCT
GGATCCGCTGCATTAATGAATCGGCCAACGCGCGGGGAGAGGCGGTTTGCGTATTGGGCGCTCTTCCGCT
TCCTCGCTCACTGACTCGCTGCGCTCGGTCGTTCGGCTGCGGCGAGCGGTATCAGCTCACTCAAAGGCGG
TAATACGGTTATCCACAGAATCAGGGGATAACGCAGGAAAGAACATGTGAGCAAAAGGCCAGCAAAAGGC
CAGGAACCGTAAAAAGGCCGCGTTGCTGGCGTTTTTCCATAGGCTCCGCCCCCCTGACGAGCATCACAAA
AATCGACGCTCAAGTCAGAGGTGGCGAAACCCGACAGGACTATAAAGATACCAGGCGTTTCCCCCTGGAA
GCTCCCTCGTGCGCTCTCCTGTTCCGACCCTGCCGCTTACCGGATACCTGTCCGCCTTTCTCCCTTCGGG
AAGCGTGGCGCTTTCTCATAGCTCACGCTGTAGGTATCTCAGTTCGGTGTAGGTCGTTCGCTCCAAGCTG
GGCTGTGTGCACGAACCCCCCGTTCAGCCCGACCGCTGCGCCTTATCCGGTAACTATCGTCTTGAGTCCA
ACCCGGTAAGACACGACTTATCGCCACTGGCAGCAGCCACTGGTAACAGGATTAGCAGAGCGAGGTATGT
AGGCGGTGCTACAGAGTTCTTGAAGTGGTGGCCTAACTACGGCTACACTAGAAGAACAGTATTTGGTATC
TGCGCTCTGCTGAAGCCAGTTACCTTCGGAAAAAGAGTTGGTAGCTCTTGATCCGGCAAACAAACCACCG
CTGGTAGCGGTGGTTTTTTTGTTTGCAAGCAGCAGATTACGCGCAGAAAAAAAGGATCTCAAGAAGATCC
TTTGATCTTTTCTACGGGGTCTGACGCTCAGTGGAACGAAAACTCACGTTAAGGGATTTTGGTCATGAGA
TTATCAAAAAGGATCTTCACCTAGATCCTTTTAAATTAAAAATGAAGTTTTAAATCAATCTAAAGTATAT
ATGAGTAAACTTGGTCTGACAGTTACCAATGCTTAATCAGTGAGGCACCTATCTCAGCGATCTGTCTATT
TCGTTCATCCATAGTTGCCTGACTCCCCGTCGTGTAGATAACTACGATACGGGAGGGCTTACCATCTGGC
CCCAGTGCTGCAATGATACCGCGAGACCCACGCTCACCGGCTCCAGATTTATCAGCAATAAACCAGCCAG
CCGGAAGGGCCGAGCGCAGAAGTGGTCCTGCAACTTTATCCGCCTCCATCCAGTCTATTAATTGTTGCCG
GGAAGCTAGAGTAAGTAGTTCGCCAGTTAATAGTTTGCGCAACGTTGTTGCCATTGCTACAGGCATCGTG
GTGTCACGCTCGTCGTTTGGTATGGCTTCATTCAGCTCCGGTTCCCAACGATCAAGGCGAGTTACATGAT
CCCCCATGTTGTGCAAAAAAGCGGTTAGCTCCTTCGGTCCTCCGATCGTTGTCAGAAGTAAGTTGGCCGC
AGTGTTATCACTCATGGTTATGGCAGCACTGCATAATTCTCTTACTGTCATGCCATCCGTAAGATGCTTT
TCTGTGACTGGTGAGTACTCAACCAAGTCATTCTGAGAATAGTGTATGCGGCGACCGAGTTGCTCTTGCC
CGGCGTCAATACGGGATAATACCGCGCCACATAGCAGAACTTTAAAAGTGCTCATCATTGGAAAACGTTC
TTCGGGGCGAAAACTCTCAAGGATCTTACCGCTGTTGAGATCCAGTTCGATGTAACCCACTCGTGCACCC
AACTGATCTTCAGCATCTTTTACTTTCACCAGCGTTTCTGGGTGAGCAAAAACAGGAAGGCAAAATGCCG
CAAAAAAGGGAATAAGGGCGACACGGAAATGTTGAATACTCATACTCTTCCTTTTTCAATATTATTGAAG
CATTTATCAGGGTTATTGTCTCATGAGCGGATACATATTTGAATGTATTTAGAAAAATAAACAAATAGGG
GTTCCGCGCACATTTCCCCGAAAAGTGCCACCTG
Features (pLannotate 1.2.2; 20 found; start..end, strand, type, name):
      5..23      +  enhancer       CMV enhancer (fragment): human cytomegalovirus immediate early enhancer
     37..1218    +  promoter       EF-1α promoter: strong constitutive promoter for human elongation factor EF-1α
   1266..1982    +  CDS            mClover3: mClover3 is a basic (constitutively fluorescent) green/yellow fluorescent protein published in 2016, derived from Aequorea victoria. It is reported to be a rapidly-maturing monomer with high acid sensitivity.
   2127..2589    +  misc_feature   IRES: internal ribosome entry site (IRES) of the encephalomyocarditis virus (EMCV)
   2669..3361    +  CDS            mScarlet-I: mScarlet-I is a basic (constitutively fluorescent) red fluorescent protein published in 2016, derived from synthetic construct. It is reported to be a rapidly-maturing monomer with moderate acid sensitivity.
   3568..3694    +  ncRNA          3' miR-30a: sequence downstream of the 71-nt precursor of the human miR-30a microRNA (Zeng et al., 2002) miRNA
   3724..3763    +  promoter       PGK promoter (fragment): mouse phosphoglycerate kinase 1 promoter
   3769..3840    +  CDS            HBB (fragment): HBB_PONPY - Experimental evidence at transcript level: Swiss-Prot protein existence level 2. Involved in oxygen transport from the lung to the various peripheral tissues. From Pongo pygmaeus (Bornean orangutan).
   3911..3966    +  polyA_signal   β-globin poly(A) signal: rabbit β-globin polyadenylation signal (Gil and Proudfoot, 1987)
   4351..4367    -  protein_bind   lac operator: The lac repressor binds to the lac operator to inhibit transcription in E. coli. This inhibition can be relieved by adding lactose or isopropyl-β-D-thiogalactopyranoside (IPTG). lac repressor encoded by lacI
   4375..4405    -  promoter       lac promoter: promoter for the E. coli lac operon
   4420..4441    -  protein_bind   CAP binding site: CAP binding activates transcription in the presence of cAMP. E. coli catabolite activator protein
   4454..4493    -  CDS            lacI (fragment): lac repressor; lacI; The lac repressor binds to the lac operator to inhibit transcription in E. coli. This inhibition can be relieved by adding lactose or isopropyl-β-D-thiogalactopyranoside (IPTG).
   4500..4522    +  promoter       SV40 promoter (fragment): SV40 enhancer and early promoter
   4546..4681    +  rep_origin     SV40 ori: SV40 origin of replication
   4701..4835    +  polyA_signal   SV40 poly(A) signal: SV40 polyadenylation signal
   4837..4891    -  CDS            lacI (fragment): lac repressor; lacI; The lac repressor binds to the lac operator to inhibit transcription in E. coli. This inhibition can be relieved by adding lactose or isopropyl-β-D-thiogalactopyranoside (IPTG).
   5074..5662    -  rep_origin     ori: high-copy-number ColE1/pMB1/pBR322/pUC origin of replication
   5833..6693    -  CDS            AmpR: β-lactamase; bla; confers resistance to ampicillin, carbenicillin, and related antibiotics
   6694..6798    -  promoter       AmpR promoter: bla
