[The description below was written by a language model from this plasmid's Addgene catalogue record and pLannotate feature annotations shown in this document.]
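Description:
pKDR-EF1a.12 is a 6,824-nt mammalian expression plasmid built on the pKDR backbone. It belongs to a series designed to titrate the level of an expressed protein down toward that of its endogenous counterpart. It is propagated in E. coli as a high-copy plasmid through a ColE1/pUC-type origin and selected with ampicillin via the β-lactamase gene and its native promoter. An SV40 origin is also present, which can support episomal replication in mammalian cells that express large T antigen. The remnants of lac regulatory elements, lacI, the CMV enhancer and the PGK promoter are short fragments carried over from earlier cloning rather than functional units.

The payload is a single transcription unit driven by the human EF-1α promoter. The catalogued insert, Attenuator Sequence 12, was introduced by Gibson cloning and is not annotated in the feature table. The associated publication title refers to 5' UTR secondary structures, so the attenuator probably lies in the short gap between the promoter and the first coding sequence, though the record does not confirm this. Downstream, mClover3 (green/yellow) is followed by an EMCV IRES and mScarlet-I (red). Cap-dependent translation of mClover3 should therefore be subject to the attenuator, while IRES-driven mScarlet-I could serve as an internal reference from the same mRNA. A 3' miR-30a flanking sequence follows the reporters, consistent with a miR-30-style shRNA context for the knockdown arm of a single-transcript knockdown-replacement design, although no 5' flank or hairpin is annotated. The transcript ends in a rabbit β-globin polyadenylation signal. The plasmid appears to serve as a calibration point for how strongly this attenuator reduces translation from the EF-1α promoter.
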