Addgene plasmid #183575: pKDR-EF1a.12
Purpose: One in a series of plasmids to titrate levels of expressed protein to levels of endogenous protein (attenuated EF1a promoter, Fig 3)
Depositing lab: Erik Dent. Depositing organization: University of Wisconsin, Madison. Publication: A Single Transcript Knockdown-Replacement Strategy Employing 5' UTR Secondary Structures to Precisely Titrate Rescue Protein Translation. Millette MM, Holland ED, Tenpas TJ, Dent EW. Front Genome Ed. 2022 Mar 28;4:803375. doi: 10.3389/fgeed.2022.803375. eCollection 2022. PubMed 35419562.
Backbone
  Vector backbone: pKDR
  Vector type: Mammalian Expression
Growth in bacteria
  Bacterial resistance: Ampicillin, 100 μg/mL
  Growth temperature: 37°C
  Growth strain: DH5alpha
  Copy number: High Copy
Gene/Insert
  Gene/Insert name: Attenuator Sequence 12
  Species: Other
  Promoter: EF1a
  Cloning method: Gibson Cloning
Terms and licenses: Academic/Nonprofit Terms; Industry Terms: Not Available to Industry
How to cite: pKDR-EF1a.12 was a gift from Erik Dent (Addgene plasmid # 183575 ; http://n2t.net/addgene:183575 ; RRID:Addgene_183575)
